Addgene plasmid #69547: Myog'-2A-mCherryNLS-PGK-Purodtk
Purpose: Donor vector for homologous recombination to insert a 2A-mCherry-NLS cassette in place of the stop codon of myogenin in the mouse genome.
Depositing lab: Charles Gersbach. Depositing organization: Duke University.
Backbone
  Vector backbone: PCR2.1
  Backbone manufacturer: Invitrogen
  Total vector size (bp): 7948
  Vector type: Mouse Targeting
  Selectable markers: Puromycin ; Thymidine kinase
Growth in bacteria
  Bacterial resistance: Ampicillin, 100 μg/mL
  Growth temperature: 37°C
  Growth strain: Stbl3
  Copy number: Unknown
Gene/Insert 1
  Gene/Insert name: 2A-mCherry-NLS (alt name: mCherry)
  Species: Synthetic
  Insert size (bp): 819
  Tag / fusion protein: PVT1-2A "skipping" peptide (N terminal on insert); 2x nuclear localization signal (C terminal on insert)
Gene/Insert 2
  Gene/Insert name: Myogenin 5' homology arm (alt name: Myog)
  Species: M. musculus (mouse)
  Insert size (bp): 702
  Mutation: Silent V205V mutation in myogenin gene to prevent Cas9-generated double-strand break.
  GenBank ID: NC_000067.6
  Entrez Gene: Myog (a.k.a. MYF4, bHLHc3, myo)
Gene/Insert 3
  Gene/Insert name: Myogenin 3' homology arm (alt name: Myog)
  Species: M. musculus (mouse)
  Insert size (bp): 675
  GenBank ID: NC_000067.6
  Entrez Gene: Myog (a.k.a. MYF4, bHLHc3, myo)
Gene/Insert 4
  Gene/Insert name: Puro-delta-tk (alt names: Puromycin; thymidine kinase)
  Species: Synthetic
Terms and licenses: Academic/Nonprofit Terms; Industry Terms: Not Available to Industry
How to cite: Myog'-2A-mCherryNLS-PGK-Purodtk was a gift from Charles Gersbach (Addgene plasmid # 69547 ; http://n2t.net/addgene:69547 ; RRID:Addgene_69547)
