[The description below was written by a language model from this plasmid's Addgene catalogue record and pLannotate feature annotations shown in this document.]
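Description:
Myog'-2A-mCherryNLS-PGK-Purodtk is a mouse gene-targeting donor plasmid built on the Invitrogen PCR2.1 cloning backbone. It serves as a homologous recombination template for knocking a fluorescent reporter into the endogenous myogenin (Myog) locus. It is propagated in E. coli from a high-copy ColE1/pUC-type origin under ampicillin selection. The feature table also shows the backbone's neo (kanamycin/neomycin resistance) gene, an f1 origin, lac promoter/operator and lacZα remnants, and a T7 promoter. The catalogue lists a total size of 7,948 bp, whereas the annotated depositor sequence is 8,352 nt; the record does not explain this difference.

The payload is flanked by two mouse Myog homology arms, a 5' arm of about 700 bp and a 3' arm of about 675 bp. The 5' arm contains annotated fragments of the terminal Myog coding sequence and carries a silent V205V change, which prevents Cas9 from cutting the donor or the repaired allele. In place of the Myog stop codon sits a 2A "skipping" peptide followed by mCherry with two C-terminal nuclear localization signals. After correct integration, myogenin and nuclear-localized mCherry should therefore be made from the same endogenous transcript as separate proteins, so that red fluorescence reports Myog expression.

Downstream of the reporter, a mouse PGK promoter drives a Puro-ΔTK fusion of puromycin N-acetyltransferase and truncated herpes simplex virus thymidine kinase. This cassette lies between two loxP sites annotated in the same orientation. Puromycin gives positive selection for integrants. Cre recombinase can then excise the cassette, and the TK moiety's sensitivity to nucleoside analogs such as ganciclovir allows counter-selection against cells that retain it. The construct is suited to making Myog reporter mouse cells for tracking myogenic differentiation.
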