Features (pLannotate 1.2.2; 20 found; start..end, strand, type, name):
      2..94      +  CDS            lacI (fragment): lac repressor; lacI; The lac repressor binds to the lac operator to inhibit transcription in E. coli. This inhibition can be relieved by adding lactose or isopropyl-β-D-thiogalactopyranoside (IPTG).
    107..128     +  protein_bind   CAP binding site: CAP binding activates transcription in the presence of cAMP. E. coli catabolite activator protein
    143..173     +  promoter       lac promoter: promoter for the E. coli lac operon
    181..197     +  protein_bind   lac operator: The lac repressor binds to the lac operator to inhibit transcription in E. coli. This inhibition can be relieved by adding lactose or isopropyl-β-D-thiogalactopyranoside (IPTG). lac repressor encoded by lacI
    258..338     +  CDS            Myog (fragment): MYOG_MOUSE - Experimental evidence at protein level: Swiss-Prot protein existence level 1. Acts as a transcriptional activator that promotes transcription of muscle-specific target genes and plays a role in muscle differentiation, cell cycle exit and muscle atrophy. Essential for the development of functional embryonic skeletal fiber muscle differentiation. However is dispensable for postnatal skeletal muscle growth; phosphorylation by CAMK2G inhibits its transcriptional activity in respons to muscle activity. Required for the recruitment of the FACT complex to muscle-specific promoter regions
    838..957     +  CDS            Myog (fragment): MYOG_MOUSE - Experimental evidence at protein level: Swiss-Prot protein existence level 1. Acts as a transcriptional activator that promotes transcription of muscle-specific target genes and plays a role in muscle differentiation, cell cycle exit and muscle atrophy. Essential for the development of functional embryonic skeletal fiber muscle differentiation. However is dispensable for postnatal skeletal muscle growth; phosphorylation by CAMK2G inhibits its transcriptional activity in respons to muscle activity. Required for the recruitment of the FACT complex to muscle-specific promoter regions
   1021..1728    +  CDS            mCherry: mCherry is a basic (constitutively fluorescent) red fluorescent protein published in 2004, derived from Discosoma sp.. It is reported to be a very rapidly-maturing monomer with low acid sensitivity.
   1821..1854    -  protein_bind   loxP: Cre-mediated recombination occurs in the 8-bp core sequence (GCATACAT). Cre recombinase
   1915..2413    +  promoter       PGK promoter: mouse phosphoglycerate kinase 1 promoter
   2438..3032    +  CDS            PuroR (fragment): puromycin N-acetyltransferase; pac from Streptomyces alboniger; confers resistance to puromycin
   3039..4034    +  CDS            ΔTK: truncated herpes simplex virus thymidine kinase (Salomon et al., 1995) confers sensitivity to nucleoside analogs such as acyclovir or ganciclovir
   4035..4068    -  protein_bind   loxP: Cre-mediated recombination occurs in the 8-bp core sequence (GCATACAT). Cre recombinase
   4786..4804    -  promoter       T7 promoter: promoter for bacteriophage T7 RNA polymerase
   4807..4964    +  CDS            lacZα (fragment): LacZα fragment of β-galactosidase; lacZ fragment
   4968..5396    +  rep_origin     f1 ori (sequence partly withheld): f1 bacteriophage origin of replication; arrow indicates direction of (+) strand synthesis
   5409..5708    +  CDS            tnpA (fragment): TN5P_ECOLX - Also known as tnp. Experimental evidence at protein level: Swiss-Prot protein existence level 1. Mediates transposition of transposon Tn5 by a 'cut and paste' mechanism. First, the monomeric transposase binds the 19 bp inverted DNA repeats flanking the transposon. Then, dimerization of the DNA- bound transposase creates a synaptic DNA complex. After nicking of the first DNA strand, excision of the transposon proceeds through a series of intermediates. The transposase then mediates the insertion of the transposon at a new site by strand transfer. The activity of the wild- type tran
   5740..6531    +  CDS            neo: KKA2_KLEPN - Also known as kan, nptII. Experimental evidence at protein level: Swiss-Prot protein existence level 1. Resistance to kanamycin, neomycin, paromomycin, ribostamycin, butirosin and gentamicin B. From Klebsiella pneumoniae.
   6535..6551    +  promoter       AmpR promoter (fragment): bla
   6552..7412    +  CDS            AmpR: β-lactamase; bla; confers resistance to ampicillin, carbenicillin, and related antibiotics
   7583..8171    +  rep_origin     ori: high-copy-number ColE1/pMB1/pBR322/pUC origin of replication
>Addgene plasmid #69547 | Myog'-2A-mCherryNLS-PGK-Purodtk | depositor full sequence | sequence record 122991 | Myog'-2A-mCherryNLS-PGK-Purodtk sequence 8352 bps
AGCGCCCAATACGCAAACCGCCTCTCCCCGCGCGTTGGCCGATTCATTAATGCAGCTGGCACGACAGGTT
TCCCGACTGGAAAGCGGGCAGTGAGCGCAACGCAATTAATGTGAGTTAGCTCACTCATTAGGCACCCCAG
GCTTTACACTTTATGCTTCCGGCTCGTATGTTGTGTGGAATTGTGAGCGGATAACAATTTCACACAGGAA
ACAGCTATGACCATGATTACGCCAAGCTTGGTACCGAGCTCGGATCCGTGCCCAGTGAATGCAACTCCCA
CAGCGCCTCCTGCAGTCCGGAGTGGGGCAATGCACTGGAGTTCGGTCCCAACCCAGGAGGTAAGTGAATC
CTGACCCTGGTAACATGGCTCAAATCCCTTAGTCCCTACCTAGGCTGGGCTTGTACCCTTACCATAAGCC
CTGTCCCAATCACCCTTCAGCAGCTTTTCTAGGAACTTGCTGACCTGAGGGCCCCAAATGGTGGGCTGGA
GACCCTGTGCCTCCCGGTAGCCTTGACCAGCTAAAGAGTAGTCAGAGCCTCCAGCAACTTCCCTGCTGGT
CTCTGACCTCAGAGAGAAGAGCCTGCTCCTGCCCCAGGGGTCCCTGGGGATCACTCAGTCAGTGTTGTAA
AACTGTGCCCTGTGCCCTAGGATATCCTGGCTTCACCTAGGGATAGCCACTTTTAAAACCCCACAAGCAC
ACACACAGCATGGGGAGTACTAGTGTCCTGGGGGCGGGGAACACTCCTGAGTCTTCCTTACCCATTTTGT
CCTGGAAAATCTGTGTCAAGGGTCCCATACCAGTTGCCCAGGAAACATTCTCCCACTTTTTCTTGCAGAT
CATTTGCTCGCGGCTGACCCTACAGACGCCCACAATCTGCACTCCCTTACGTCCATCGTCGACAGCATCA
CGGTGGAGGATATGTCTGTTGCCTTCCCAGACGAAACCATGCCCAACGCTAGCGCCACTAACTTCTCCCT
GTTGAAACAAGCAGGGGATGTCGAAGAGAATCCCGGGCCAATGGTGAGCAAGGGCGAGGAGGATAACATG
GCCATCATCAAGGAGTTCATGCGCTTCAAGGTGCACATGGAGGGCTCCGTGAACGGCCACGAGTTCGAGA
TCGAGGGCGAGGGCGAGGGCCGCCCCTACGAGGGCACCCAGACCGCCAAGCTGAAGGTGACCAAGGGTGG
CCCCCTGCCCTTCGCCTGGGACATCCTGTCCCCTCAGTTCATGTACGGCTCCAAGGCCTACGTGAAGCAC
CCCGCCGACATCCCCGACTACTTGAAGCTGTCCTTCCCCGAGGGCTTCAAGTGGGAGCGCGTGATGAACT
TCGAGGACGGCGGCGTGGTGACCGTGACCCAGGACTCCTCCCTGCAGGACGGCGAGTTCATCTACAAGGT
GAAGCTGCGCGGCACCAACTTCCCCTCCGACGGCCCCGTAATGCAGAAGAAGACCATGGGCTGGGAGGCC
TCCTCCGAGCGGATGTACCCCGAGGACGGCGCCCTGAAGGGCGAGATCAAGCAGAGGCTGAAGCTGAAGG
ACGGCGGCCACTACGACGCTGAGGTCAAGACCACCTACAAGGCCAAGAAGCCCGTGCAGCTGCCCGGCGC
CTACAACGTCAACATCAAGTTGGACATCACCTCCCACAACGAGGACTACACCATCGTGGAACAGTACGAA
CGCGCCGAGGGCCGCCACTCCACCGGCGGCATGGACGAGCTGTACAAGCCCAAGAAGAAGAGGAAGGTGG
GTGGCCCTAAGAAAAAGAGAAAGGTGTGACGTACAAGTAAGAATTCCGATCATATTCAATAACCCTTAAT
ATAACTTCGTATAATGTATGCTATACGAAGTTATTAGGTCTGAAGAGGAGTTTACGTCCAGCCAAGCTTA
GGATCTCGACCTCGAAATTCTACCGGGTAGGGGAGGCGCTTTTCCCAAGGCAGTCTGGAGCATGCGCTTT
AGCAGCCCCGCTGGCACTTGGCGCTACACAAGTGGCCTCTGGCCTCGCACACATTCCACATCCACCGGTA
GGCGCCAACCGGCTCCGTTCTTTGGTGGCCCCTTCGCGCCACCTTCTACTCCTCCCCTAGTCAGGAAGTT
CCCCCCCGCCCCGCAGCTCGCGTCGTGCAGGACGTGACAAATGGAAGTAGCACGTCTCACTAGTCTCGTG
CAGATGGACAGCACCGCTGAGCAATGGAAGCGGGTAGGCCTTTGGGGCAGCGGCCAATAGCAGCTTTGCT
CCTTCGCTTTCTGGGCTCAGAGGCTGGGAAGGGGTGGGTCCGGGGGCGGGCTCAGGGGCGGGCTCAGGGG
CGGGGCGGGCGCCCGAAGGTCCTCCGGAGGCCCGGCATTCTGCACGCTTCAAAAGCGCACGTCTGCCGCG
CTGTTCTCCTCTTCCTCATCTCCGGGCCTTTCGACCTGCAGCCAACGCCACCATGGGGACCGAGTACAAG
CCCACGGTGCGCCTCGCCACCCGCGACGACGTCCCCCGGGCCGTACGCACCCTCGCCGCCGCGTTCGCCG
ACTACCCCGCCACGCGCCACACCGTCGACCCGGACCGCCACATCGAGCGGGTCACCGAGCTGCAAGAACT
CTTCCTCACGCGCGTCGGGCTCGACATCGGCAAGGTGTGGGTCGCGGACGACGGCGCCGCGGTGGCGGTC
TGGACCACGCCGGAGAGCGTCGAAGCGGGGGCGGTGTTCGCCGAGATCGGCCCGCGCATGGCCGAGTTGA
GCGGTTCCCGGCTGGCCGCGCAGCAACAGATGGAAGGCCTCCTGGCGCCGCACCGGCCCAAGGAGCCCGC
GTGGTTCCTGGCCACCGTCGGCGTCTCGCCCGACCACCAGGGCAAGGGTCTGGGCAGCGCCGTCGTGCTC
CCCGGAGTGGAGGCGGCCGAGCGCGCCGGGGTGCCCGCCTTCCTGGAGACCTCCGCGCCCCGCAACCTCC
CCTTCTACGAGCGGCTCGGCTTCACCGTCACCGCCGACGTCGAGGTGCCCGAAGGACCGCGCACCTGGTG
CATGACCCGCAAGCCCGGTGCCGGATCCATGCCCACGCTACTGCGGGTTTATATAGACGGTCCTCACGGG
ATGGGGAAAACCACCACCACGCAACTGCTGGTGGCCCTGGGTTCGCGCGACGATATCGTCTACGTACCCG
AGCCGATGACTTACTGGCAGGTGCTGGGGGCTTCCGAGACAATCGCGAACATCTACACCACACAACACCG
CCTCGACCAGGGTGAGATATCGGCCGGGGACGCGGCGGTGGTAATGACAAGCGCCCAGATAACAATGGGC
ATGCCTTATGCCGTGACCGACGCCGTTCTGGCTCCTCATATCGGGGGGGAGGCTGGGAGCTCACATGCCC
CGCCCCCGGCCCTCACCCTCATCTTCGACCGCCATCCCATCGCCGCCCTCCTGTGCTACCCGGCCGCGCG
ATACCTTATGGGCAGCATGACCCCCCAGGCCGTGCTGGCGTTCGTGGCCCTCATCCCGCCGACCTTGCCC
GGCACAAACATCGTGTTGGGGGCCCTTCCGGAGGACAGACACATCGACCGCCTGGCCAAACGCCAGCGCC
CCGGCGAGCGGCTTGACCTGGCTATGCTGGCCGCGATTCGCCGCGTTTACGGGCTGCTTGCCAATACGGT
GCGGTATCTGCAGGGCGGCGGGTCGTGGCGGGAGGATTGGGGACAGCTTTCGGGGACGGCCGTGCCGCCC
CAGGGTGCCGAGCCCCAGAGCAACGCGGGCCCACGACCCCATATCGGGGACACGTTATTTACCCTGTTTC
GGGCCCCCGAGTTGCTGGCCCCCAACGGCGACCTGTACAACGTGTTTGCCTGGGCCTTGGACGTCTTGGC
CAAACGCCTCCGTCCCATGCACGTCTTTATCCTGGATTACGACCAATCGCCCGCCGGCTGCCGGGACGCC
CTGCTGCAACTTACCTCCGGGATGGTCCAGACCCACGTCACCACCCCCGGCTCCATACCGACGATCTGCG
ACCTGGCGCGCACGTTTGCCCGGGAGATGGGGGAGGCTAACTGAATAACTTCGTATAATGTATGCTATAC
GAAGTTATGGCGCGCCGATTGTCTGTCAGGCTGGGTGTGCATGTGAGCCCCCAAGTTGGTGTCAAAAGCC
ATCACTTCTGTAGCAGGGGGCTTTTAAGTGGGGCTGTCCTGATGTCCAGAAAACAGCCCTGGGCTGCCAC
AAGCCAGACTCCCCACTCCCCATTCACATAAGGCTAACACCCAGCCCAGCGAGGGAATTTAGCTGACTCC
TTAAAGCAGAGAGCATCCTCTTCTGAGGAGAGAAAGATGGAGTCCAGAGAGCCCCCTTGTTAATGTCCCT
CAGTGGGGCAAACTCAGGAGCTTCTTTTTTGTTTATCATAATATGCCTCGAATTCCACCCCCCACCCCCA
AAATGAAACCGTTTGAGAGACATGAGTGCCCTGACCTGGACAAGTGTGCACATCTGTTCTAGTCTCTTCC
TGAAGCCAGTGGCTGGGCTGGGCCTGCCCTGAGTTGAGAGAGAAGGGGGAGGAGCTATCCGGTTCCAAAG
CCTCTGGGGGCCAAGCATTTGCAGTGGATCTTGGGAACCTTCCAGTGCTTTGTGTATTGTTTATTGTTTT
GTGTGTTGTTTGTAAAGCTGCCGTCTGACCAAGGTCTCCTGTGCTGATGATACCGGGAACAGGCAGGGAA
GGGGGTGGGGGCTCTTGGGGTGACTTCTTTTGTTAACTAAGCATTGTGTGGTTTTGCGCGGCCGCTCGAG
CATGCATCTAGAGGGCCCAATTCGCCCTATAGTGAGTCGTATTACAATTCACTGGCCGTCGTTTTACAAC
GTCGTGACTGGGAAAACCCTGGCGTTACCCAACTTAATCGCCTTGCAGCACATCCCCCTTTCGCCAGCTG
GCGTAATAGCGAAGAGGCCCGCACCGATCGCCCTTCCCAACAGTTGCGCAGCCTGAATGGCGAATGG
[124 nt withheld, positions 4968-5091]
C
[91 nt withheld, positions 5093-5183]
A
[49 nt withheld, positions 5185-5233]
CCTTTGACGTTGGAGTCCACGTTCTTT
[37 nt withheld, positions 5261-5297]
ACCCTATCTCGGTCTATTCTTTTGATTTATAAGGGATTTTGCCGATTTCGGCCTATTGGTTAAAAAATGA
GCTGATTTAACAAAAATTTAACGCGAATTTTAACAAAATTCAGGGCGCAAGGGCTGCTAAAGGAAGCGGA
ACACGTAGAAAGCCAGTCCGCAGAAACGGTGCTGACCCCGGATGAATGTCAGCTACTGGGCTATCTGGAC
AAGGGAAAACGCAAGCGCAAAGAGAAAGCAGGTAGCTTGCAGTGGGCTTACATGGCGATAGCTAGACTGG
GCGGTTTTATGGACAGCAAGCGAACCGGAATTGCCAGCTGGGGCGCCCTCTGGTAAGGTTGGGAAGCCCT
GCAAAGTAAACTGGATGGCTTTCTTGCCGCCAAGGATCTGATGGCGCAGGGGATCAAGATCTGATCAAGA
GACAGGATGAGGATCGTTTCGCATGATTGAACAAGATGGATTGCACGCAGGTTCTCCGGCCGCTTGGGTG
GAGAGGCTATTCGGCTATGACTGGGCACAACAGACAATCGGCTGCTCTGATGCCGCCGTGTTCCGGCTGT
CAGCGCAGGGGCGCCCGGTTCTTTTTGTCAAGACCGACCTGTCCGGTGCCCTGAATGAACTGCAGGACGA
GGCAGCGCGGCTATCGTGGCTGGCCACGACGGGCGTTCCTTGCGCAGCTGTGCTCGACGTTGTCACTGAA
GCGGGAAGGGACTGGCTGCTATTGGGCGAAGTGCCGGGGCAGGATCTCCTGTCATCCCACCTTGCTCCTG
CCGAGAAAGTATCCATCATGGCTGATGCAATGCGGCGGCTGCATACGCTTGATCCGGCTACCTGCCCATT
CGACCACCAAGCGAAACATCGCATCGAGCGAGCACGTACTCGGATGGAAGCCGGTCTTGTCGATCAGGAT
GATCTGGACGAAGAGCATCAGGGGCTCGCGCCAGCCGAACTGTTCGCCAGGCTCAAGGCGCGCATGCCCG
ACGGCGAGGATCTCGTCGTGACCCATGGCGATGCCTGCTTGCCGAATATCATGGTGGAAAATGGCCGCTT
TTCTGGATTCATCGACTGTGGCCGGCTGGGTGTGGCGGACCGCTATCAGGACATAGCGTTGGCTACCCGT
GATATTGCTGAAGAGCTTGGCGGCGAATGGGCTGACCGCTTCCTCGTGCTTTACGGTATCGCCGCTCCCG
ATTCGCAGCGCATCGCCTTCTATCGCCTTCTTGACGAGTTCTTCTGAATTGAAAAAGGAAGAGTATGAGT
ATTCAACATTTCCGTGTCGCCCTTATTCCCTTTTTTGCGGCATTTTGCCTTCCTGTTTTTGCTCACCCAG
AAACGCTGGTGAAAGTAAAAGATGCTGAAGATCAGTTGGGTGCACGAGTGGGTTACATCGAACTGGATCT
CAACAGCGGTAAGATCCTTGAGAGTTTTCGCCCCGAAGAACGTTTTCCAATGATGAGCACTTTTAAAGTT
CTGCTATGTGGCGCGGTATTATCCCGTATTGACGCCGGGCAAGAGCAACTCGGTCGCCGCATACACTATT
CTCAGAATGACTTGGTTGAGTACTCACCAGTCACAGAAAAGCATCTTACGGATGGCATGACAGTAAGAGA
ATTATGCAGTGCTGCCATAACCATGAGTGATAACACTGCGGCCAACTTACTTCTGACAACGATCGGAGGA
CCGAAGGAGCTAACCGCTTTTTTGCACAACATGGGGGATCATGTAACTCGCCTTGATCGTTGGGAACCGG
AGCTGAATGAAGCCATACCAAACGACGAGCGTGACACCACGATGCCTGTAGCAATGGCAACAACGTTGCG
CAAACTATTAACTGGCGAACTACTTACTCTAGCTTCCCGGCAACAATTAATAGACTGGATGGAGGCGGAT
AAAGTTGCAGGACCACTTCTGCGCTCGGCCCTTCCGGCTGGCTGGTTTATTGCTGATAAATCTGGAGCCG
GTGAGCGTGGGTCTCGCGGTATCATTGCAGCACTGGGGCCAGATGGTAAGCCCTCCCGTATCGTAGTTAT
CTACACGACGGGGAGTCAGGCAACTATGGATGAACGAAATAGACAGATCGCTGAGATAGGTGCCTCACTG
ATTAAGCATTGGTAACTGTCAGACCAAGTTTACTCATATATACTTTAGATTGATTTAAAACTTCATTTTT
AATTTAAAAGGATCTAGGTGAAGATCCTTTTTGATAATCTCATGACCAAAATCCCTTAACGTGAGTTTTC
GTTCCACTGAGCGTCAGACCCCGTAGAAAAGATCAAAGGATCTTCTTGAGATCCTTTTTTTCTGCGCGTA
ATCTGCTGCTTGCAAACAAAAAAACCACCGCTACCAGCGGTGGTTTGTTTGCCGGATCAAGAGCTACCAA
CTCTTTTTCCGAAGGTAACTGGCTTCAGCAGAGCGCAGATACCAAATACTGTTCTTCTAGTGTAGCCGTA
GTTAGGCCACCACTTCAAGAACTCTGTAGCACCGCCTACATACCTCGCTCTGCTAATCCTGTTACCAGTG
GCTGCTGCCAGTGGCGATAAGTCGTGTCTTACCGGGTTGGACTCAAGACGATAGTTACCGGATAAGGCGC
AGCGGTCGGGCTGAACGGGGGGTTCGTGCACACAGCCCAGCTTGGAGCGAACGACCTACACCGAACTGAG
ATACCTACAGCGTGAGCTATGAGAAAGCGCCACGCTTCCCGAAGGGAGAAAGGCGGACAGGTATCCGGTA
AGCGGCAGGGTCGGAACAGGAGAGCGCACGAGGGAGCTTCCAGGGGGAAACGCCTGGTATCTTTATAGTC
CTGTCGGGTTTCGCCACCTCTGACTTGAGCGTCGATTTTTGTGATGCTCGTCAGGGGGGCGGAGCCTATG
GAAAAACGCCAGCAACGCGGCCTTTTTACGGTTCCTGGCCTTTTGCTGGCCTTTTGCTCACATGTTCTTT
CCTGCGTTATCCCCTGATTCTGTGGATAACCGTATTACCGCCTTTGAGTGAGCTGATACCGCTCGCCGCA
GCCGAACGACCGAGCGCAGCGAGTCAGTGAGCGAGGAAGCGGAAG
