>Addgene plasmid #69547 | Myog'-2A-mCherryNLS-PGK-Purodtk | addgene partial sequence | sequence record 125614 | mCherry-R 5'-TTGGTCACCTTCAGCTTGG-3'
TCGCCCTCGATCTCGAACTCGTGGCCGTTCACGGAGCCCTCCATGTGCACCTTGAAGCGCATGAACTCCT
TGATGATGGCCATGTTATCCTCCTCGCCCTTGCTCACCATTGGCCCGGGATTCTCTTCGACATCCCCTGC
TTGTTTCAACAGGGAGAAGTTAGTGGCGCTAGCGTTGGGCATGGTTTCGTCTGGGAAGGCAACAGACATA
TCCTCCACCGTGATGCTGTCGACGATGGACGTAAGGGAGTGCAGATTGTGGGCGTCTGTAGGGTCAGCCG
CGAGCAAATGATCTGCAAGAAAAAGTGGGAGAATGTTTCCTGGGCAACTGGTATGGGACCCTTGACACAG
ATTTTCCAGGACAAAATGGGTAAGGAAGACTCAGGAGTGTTCCCCGCCCCCAGGACACTAGTACTCCCCA
TGCTGTGTGTGTGCTTGTGGGGTTTTAAAAGTGGCTATCCCTAGGTGAAGCCAGGATATCCTAGGGCACA
GGGCACAGTTTTACAACACTGACTGAGTGATCCCCAGGGACCCCTGGGGCAGGAGCAGGCTCTTCTCTCT
GAGGTCAGAGACCAGCAGGGAAGTTGCTGGAGGCTCTGACTACTCTTTAGCTGGTCAAGGCTACCGGGAG
GCACAGGGTCTCCAGCCCACCATTTGGGGCCCTCAGGTCAGCAAGTTCCTAGAAAAGCTGCTGAAGGGTG
ATTGGGACAGGGCTTATGGTAAGGGTACAAGCCCAGCCTAGGTAGGGACTAAGGGATTTGAGCCATGTTA
CCAGGGTCAGGATTCACTTACCTCCTGGGTTGGGACCGAACTCCAGTGCATTGCCCCACTCCGGACTGCA
