>Addgene plasmid #69547 | Myog'-2A-mCherryNLS-PGK-Purodtk | addgene partial sequence | sequence record 125618 | Puro-F2 5'-ctcggcttcaccgtcacc-3'
GCATGACCCGCAAGCCCGGTGCCGGATCCATGCCCACGCTACTGCGGGTTTATATAGACGGTCCTCACGG
GATGGGGAAAACCACCACCACGCAACTGCTGGTGGCCCTGGGTTCGCGCGACGATATCGTCTACGTACCC
GAGCCGATGACTTACTGGCAGGTGCTGGGGGCTTCCGAGACAATCGCGAACATCTACACCACACAACACC
GCCTCGACCAGGGTGAGATATCGGCCGGGGACGCGGCGGTGGTAATGACAAGCGCCCAGATAACAATGGG
CATGCCTTATGCCGTGACCGACGCCGTTCTGGCTCCTCATATCGGGGGGGAGGCTGGGAGCTCACATGCC
CCGCCCCCGGCCCTCACCCTCATCTTCGACCGCCATCCCATCGCCGCCCTCCTGTGCTACCCGGCCGCGC
GATACCTTATGGGCAGCATGACCCCCCAGGCCGTGCTGGCGTTCGTGGCCCTCATCCCGCCGACCTTGCC
CGGCACAAACATCGTGTTGGGGGCCCTTCCGGAGGACAGACACATCGACCGCCTGGCCAAACGCCAGCGC
CCCGGCGAGCGGCTTGACCTGGCTATGCTGGCCGCGATTCGCCGCGTTTACGGGCTGCTTGCCAATACGG
TGCGGTATCTGCAGGGCGGCGGGTCGTGGCGGGAGGATTGGGGACAGCTTTCGGGGACGGCCGTGCCGCC
CCAGGGTGCCGAGCCCCAGAGCAACGCGGGCCCACGACCCCATATCGGGGACACGTTATTTACCCTGTTT
CGGGCCCCCGAGTTGCTGGCCCCCAACGGCGACCTGTACAACGTGTTTGCCTGGGCCTTGGACGTCTTG
