>Addgene plasmid #69547 | Myog'-2A-mCherryNLS-PGK-Purodtk | addgene partial sequence | sequence record 125624 | M13-F20 5'-TGTAAAACGACGGCCAGT-3'
GGCCCTCTAGATGCATGCTCGAGCGGCCGCGCAAAACCACACAATGCTTAGTTAACAAAAGAAGTCACCC
CAAGAGCCCCCACCCCCTTCCCTGCCTGTTCCCGGTATCATCAGCACAGGAGACCTTGGTCAGACGGCAG
CTTTACAAACAACACACAAAACAATAAACAATACACAAAGCACTGGAAGGTTCCCAAGATCCACTGCAAA
TGCTTGGCCCCCAGAGGCTTTGGAACCGGATAGCTCCTCCCCCTTCTCTCTCAACTCAGGGCAGGCCCAG
CCCAGCCACTGGCTTCAGGAAGAGACTAGAACAGATGTGCACACTTGTCCAGGTCAGGGCACTCATGTCT
CTCAAACGGTTTCATTTTGGGGGTGGGGGGTGGAATTCGAGGCATATTATGATAAACAAAAAAGAAGCTC
CTGAGTTTGCCCCACTGAGGGACATTAACAAGGGGGCTCTCTGGACTCCATCTTTCTCTCCTCAGAAGAG
GATGCTCTCTGCTTTAAGGAGTCAGCTAAATTCCCTCGCTGGGCTGGGTGTTAGCCTTATGTGAATGGGG
AGTGGGGAGTCTGGCTTGTGGCAGCCCAGGGCTGTTTTCTGGACAT
